Addgene plasmid #148065: pAc5.1B-lambdaN-HA-DmPAN2-del246-249-dsRNAres_Y
Purpose: Insect Expression of DmPAN2-del246-249-dsRNAres
Depositing lab: Elisa Izaurralde. Depositing organization: Max Planck Institute for Developmental Biology. Publication: An asymmetric PAN3 dimer recruits a single PAN2 exonuclease to mediate mRNA deadenylation and decay. Jonas S, Christie M, Peter D, Bhandari D, Loh B, Huntzinger E, Weichenrieder O, Izaurralde E. Nat Struct Mol Biol. 2014 Jul;21(7):599-608. doi: 10.1038/nsmb.2837. Epub 2014 Jun 1. PubMed 24880343.
Backbone
  Vector backbone: Unknown
  Vector type: Insect Expression
Growth in bacteria
  Bacterial resistance: Ampicillin, 100 μg/mL
  Growth temperature: 37°C
  Growth strain: DH5alpha
  Copy number: Low Copy
Gene/Insert
  Gene/Insert name: DmPAN2-del246-249-dsRNAres
  Species: D. melanogaster (fly)
  Mutation: one silent mutation compared to the sequence given by NCBI: LP04771.
  Entrez Gene: PAN2 (a.k.a. Dmel_CG8232, A1Z7K9, CG8232, Dmel\CG8232, Pan2, pan2)
  Cloning method: Unknown
Terms and licenses: Academic/Nonprofit Terms; Industry Terms: Not Available to Industry
Depositor comments: Plasmids from this collection were made available to the research community and donated after the lab closed. Please note that the sequence provided by the depositing laboratory may be theoretical/predicted or based on Sanger sequencing results. There may be discrepancies between sequencing results obtained by Addgene and the depositor sequence. If an Addgene verified sequence is not available, please contact before placing your order to request that our lab fully sequence the plasmid.
How to cite: pAc5.1B-lambdaN-HA-DmPAN2-del246-249-dsRNAres_Y was a gift from Elisa Izaurralde (Addgene plasmid # 148065 ; http://n2t.net/addgene:148065 ; RRID:Addgene_148065)
