[The description below was written by a language model from this plasmid's Addgene catalogue record and pLannotate feature annotations shown in this document.]
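Description:
pAc5.1B-lambdaN-HA-DmPAN2-del246-249-dsRNAres_Y is a 9.2 kb insect expression plasmid for producing a tagged, mutant form of the Drosophila melanogaster PAN2 deadenylase in fly cells. The catalogue lists the backbone as unknown, although the name points to a pAc5.1B-type vector, and the annotated features fit this. A Drosophila actin 5C (Ac5) promoter gives strong constitutive transcription, and an SV40 polyadenylation signal lies downstream of the insert. In bacteria the plasmid is maintained through a ColE1/pUC-type origin and selected with ampicillin via the β-lactamase gene and its own promoter. The record lists it as low copy even though the origin is annotated as a high-copy type. Short fragments of a tetracycline resistance gene and of SV40 large T antigen are also annotated and appear to be non-functional backbone remnants.

The open reading frame begins with a short fragment of the bacteriophage lambda N protein, followed by an HA epitope and then the PAN2 coding sequence. The lambda N peptide binds boxB RNA hairpins, so fusions of this kind are typically used to tether a protein to a boxB-bearing reporter mRNA and measure its effect on that transcript, while HA allows detection or immunoprecipitation. A vector-derived V5 tag is annotated just after PAN2, but the record does not show whether it is translated in frame. By its name, the insert carries a deletion of residues 246–249 and is rendered resistant to dsRNA, a design that normally allows complementation after RNAi depletion of endogenous PAN2. The record also notes one silent change relative to the reference cDNA. PAN2 is the catalytic subunit of the PAN2–PAN3 poly(A) nuclease complex, and the associated study concerns how a PAN3 dimer recruits PAN2. The specific effect of the deletion is not stated.
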