Features (pLannotate 1.2.2; 11 found; start..end, strand, type, name):
     56..2568    +  promoter       Ac5 promoter: Drosophila melanogaster actin 5C promoter
   2588..2653    +  CDS            N (fragment): REGN_LAMBD - Experimental evidence at protein level: Swiss-Prot protein existence level 1. Plays a role as a transcriptional antitermination factor that allows the virus to initiate its lytic phase. Activates expression of the delayed viral early genes by modifying host RNA polymerase (RNAP) into a form that is resistant to termination signals. This antitermination function requires the host NusA protein which serves to stabilize the interaction between antitermination protein N and host RNA polymerase. From Escherichia phage lambda (Bacteriophage lambda).
   2678..2704    +  CDS            3xHA (fragment): three tandem HA epitope tags
   2732..6442    +  CDS            PAN2: PAN2_DROME - Experimental evidence at protein level: Swiss-Prot protein existence level 1. Catalytic subunit of the poly(A)-nuclease (PAN) deadenylation complex, one of two cytoplasmic mRNA deadenylases involved in general and miRNA-mediated mRNA turnover. PAN specifically shortens poly(A) tails of RNA and the activity is stimulated by poly(A)-binding protein (PABP). PAN deadenylation is followed by rapid degradation of the shortened mRNA tails by the CCR4-NOT complex. Deadenylated mRNAs are then degraded by two alternative mechanisms, namely exosome-mediated 3'-5' exonucleolytic degradation,
   6458..6499    +  CDS            V5 tag: epitope tag from simian virus 5
   6599..6733    -  polyA_signal   SV40 poly(A) signal: SV40 polyadenylation signal
   6756..6840    -  CDS            large T antigen (fragment): large T antigen from SV40 (simian virus 40)
   6841..7311    +  CDS            TcR (fragment): tetracycline efflux protein; tet; confers resistance to tetracycline
   7355..7943    -  rep_origin     ori: high-copy-number ColE1/pMB1/pBR322/pUC origin of replication
   8114..8974    -  CDS            AmpR: β-lactamase; bla; confers resistance to ampicillin, carbenicillin, and related antibiotics
   8975..9079    -  promoter       AmpR promoter: bla
>Addgene plasmid #148065 | pAc5.1B-lambdaN-HA-DmPAN2-del246-249-dsRNAres_Y | depositor full sequence | sequence record 290512 | Full Sequence
CTTCAAGGAATTAATTCTATATTCTAAAAACACAAATGATACTTCTAAAAAAAATCATGAATGGCATCAA
CTCTGAATCAAATCTTTGCAGATGCACCTACTTCTCATTTCCACTGTCACATCATTTTTCCAGATCTCGC
TGCCTGTTATGTGGCCCACAAACCAAGACACGTTTTATGGCCATTAAAGCTGGCTGATCGTCGCCAAACA
CCAAATACATATCAATATGTACATTCGAGAAAGAAGCGATCAAAGAAGCGTCTTCGGGCGAGTAGGAGAA
TGCGGAGGAGAAGGAGAACGAGCTGATCTAGTATCTCTCCACAATCCAATGCCAACTGACCAACTGGCCA
TATTCGGAGCAATTTGAAGCCAATTTCCATCGCCTGGCGATCGCTCCATTCTTGGCTATATGTTTTTCAC
CGTTCCCGGGGCCATTTTCAAAGACTCGTCGGTAAGATAAGATTGTGTCACTCGCTGTCTCTCTTCATTT
GTCGAAGAATGCTGAGGAATTTCGCGATGACGTCGGCGAGTATTTTGAAGAATGAGAATAATTTGTATTT
ATACGAAAATCAGTTAGTGGAATTTTCTACAAAAACATGTTATCTATAGATAATTTTGTTGCAAAATATG
TTGACTATGACAAAGATTGTATGTATATACCTTTAATGTATTCTCATTTTCTTATGTATTTATAATGGCA
ATGATGATACTGATGATATTTTAAGATGATGCCAGACCACAGGCTGATTTCTGCGTCTTTTGCCGAACGC
AGTGCATGTGCGGTTGTTGTTTTTTGGAATAGTTTCAATTTTCGGACTGTCCGCTTTGATTTCAGTTTCT
TGGCTTATTCAAAAAGCAAAGTAAAGCCAAAAAAGCGAGATGGCAATACCAAATGCGGCAAAACGGTAGT
GGAAGGAAAGGGGTGCGGGGCAGCGGAAGGAAGGGTGGGGCGGGGCGTGGCGGGGTCTGTGGCTGGGCGC
GACGTCACCGACGTTGGAGCCACTCCTTTGACCATGTGTGCGTGTGTGTATTATTCGTGTCTCGCCACTC
GCCGGTTGTTTTTTTCTTTTTATCTCGCTCTCTCTAGCGCCATCTCGTACGCATGCTCAACGCACCGCAT
GTTGCCGTGTCCTTTATGCGTCATTTTGGCTCGAAATAGGCAATTATTTAAACAAAGATTAGTCAACGAA
AACGCTAAAATAAATAAGTCTACAATATGGTTACTTATTGCCATGTGTGTGCAGCCAACGATAGCAACAA
AAGCAACAACACAGTGGCTTTCCCTCTTTCACTTTTTGTTTGCAAGCGCGTGCGAGCAAGACGGCACGAC
CGGCAAACGCAATTACGCTGACAAAGAGCAGACGAAGTTTTGGCCGAAAAACATCAAGGCGCCTGATACG
AATGCATTTGCAATAACAATTGCGATATTTAATATTGTTTATGAAGCTGTTTGACTTCAAAACACACAAA
AAAAAAAATAAAACAAATTATTTGAAAGAGAATTAGGAATCGGACAGCTTATCGTTACGGGCTAACAGCA
CACCGAGACGAAATAGCTTACCTGACGTCACAGCCTCTGGAAGAACTGCCGCCAAGCAGAGAGAGAGAGA
AAAAGAGGGAGAGCAGCTTAGACCGCATGTGCTTGTGTGTGAGGCGTCTCTCTCTTCGTCTCCTGTTTGC
GCAAACGCATAGACTGCACTGAGAAAATCGATTACCTATTTTTTATGAATGAATATTTGCACTATTACTA
TTCAAAACTATTAAGATAGCAATCACATTCAATAGCCAAATACTATACCACCTGAGCGATGCAACGAAAT
GATCAATTTGAGCAAAAATGCTGCATATTTAGGACGGCATCATTATAGAAATGCTTCTTGCTGTGTACTT
TTCTCTCGTCTGGCAGCTGTTTCGCCGTTATTGTTAAAACCGGCTTAAGTTAGGTGTGTTTTCTACGACT
AGTGATGCCCCTACTAGAAGATGTGTGTTGCACAAATGTCCCTGAATAACCAATTTGAAGTGCAGATAGC
AGTAAACGTAAGCTAATATGAATATTATTTAACTGTAATGTTTTAATATCGCTGGACATTACTAATAAAC
CCACTATAAACACATGTACATATGTATGTTTTGGCATACAATGAGTAGTTGGGGAAAAAATGTGTAAAAG
CACCGTGACCATCACAGCATAAAGATAACCAGCTGAAGTATCGAATATGAGTAACCCCCAAATTGAATCA
CATGCCGCAACTGATAGGACCCATGGAAGTACACTCTTCATGGCGATATACAAGACACACACAAGCACGA
ACACCCAGTTGCGGAGGAAATTCTCCGTAAATGAAAACCCAATCGGCGAACAATTCATACCCATATATGG
TAAAAGTTTTGAACGCGACTTGAGAGCGGAGAGCATTGCGGCTGATAAGGTTTTAGCGCTAAGCGGGCTT
TATAAAACGGGCTGCGGGACCAGTTTTCATATCACTACCGTTTGAGTTCTTGTGCTGTGTGGATACTCCT
CCCGACACAAAGCCGCTCCATCAGCCAGCAGTCGTCTAATCCAGAGACCCCGGATCGGGGTACCAACATG
GACGCACAAACACGACGACGTGAGCGTCGCGCTGAGAAACAAGCTCAATGGAAAGCTGCAAACGGTGGAT
CTCCTCCACATATGGCTTACCCATACGATGTTCCAGATTACGCTCCTCCAAGCTTGAATTCTGCAGATAT
CATGGACTATGTCTACTGTGGAACGGATCCGATTGGAGCTAGCGAGGATATCCTGTCCGTGTACGATGCC
GGCAGTGCCCCCGGCAATGGTCATTTCAGCCCGTCCTTTAACGGCTTTAATATTGGAACGACGGACCCCG
AGTACGTCGAACTGGTCCCGGTCCTGGCTGATGGAGGTGAACATTTTGGAGTGAGCTCCGTCGCCTTTGA
TGATTATGAGGAATTGTTGTGGATGGGAAATCAAGGAGGACATGTGACCAGCTATTATACCAATAGCATG
CAAAAATATACCAGCTTCCAAGTGCATGCTACGGATATCGTCCGTGATATTAGCACGTTGGATAGCGGCG
TCTTGGCCCTGACCCAAACGAGCTTGCGCCACCAAATTCGTCGCGGCTTGCCGAAATTCACGTTTAAGAG
CAATAATATGAAAGAAATGGTCTCCATGTTGCAACTGTCGCCCCACCGCTTGGTGATGGCTGGCTTGCAA
GATGAACTGATTGATTTTGATTTGCGTACCCTGAAAGAGACGCGTATTGAACACGTCGGCGCTGGAGGCT
GTACCGTCTTGCGTAAAAACTCGCGCTACTTGTTCGCTGGAGATCAATTGGGCACCGTTACCCTGCGTGA
TTTGAATTCCTTGTCCGTGCAACATACCATTAAAACCCATACGAATATTCTGAGCGATTTTTCCGTGCAA
GGCAACTTGCTGATTAGTTGTGGCTACAGCGGAAGGGCCATCGACCGCTTCCTAATGGTCTACGATCTGC
GCATGCTGCGCCTGATCGCGCCCATTCAAGTGATGATTGATCCGCAGATGTTGAAGTTCCTGCCATCGCT
GACATCCCAACTGGCCGTCGTGTCCAGCTACGGCCAGGTTCAGCTGGTGGACACTGTGGAGCTCAGCGAG
CCGCGAGTATCCATGTACCAGATCAACACCAACGGCAGCCAGTGCCTCAGCTTCGACATTAGCTCCTCTT
CACAGGCCATGGCATTTGGGGACCAGTCGGGCCACATCAACATGATTGCCGCTGTACAAACGCCTCAGCC
GCAGTTCAATCTCTACTCGCGAAGCACAGAGTTTGCGGACGTGGTGCCACAGCTGCCGATGGTCTCCATT
ACGGACACCAACTTTCCGCTATCGTCGGTCATGCTACCGCACTTGACGACGGGCACACAATGGTTCTCAG
ATTGGCCGGAGGAACTGCTGCGCTACCGCTACCACAGACCCAAGACCATTGATCCCGAAGTGCTGAGCAA
CATGAAAATGCAGGGACCGATTGGATACTCGCCAAACCCACGCACCGCCCGTCGTAATCAAATTCCGTAC
GTGATTGAGCAGGGCGGCGTGTGCAGTCCGAACGGAAATGGAACTGCGGCGGCGACCAAGGCGGAGAACG
GTGTGAAAATCATTCCACGGCGGTATCGCAAAGTCGAGCTGAAGTACACGAAGCTGGGCACCCAGGACTT
TGACTTTGACCAGCATAATCAAACATGTTTCGCGGGGCTGGAGGCAACGCTACCGAACTCCTACTGCAAT
GCTATGCTACAGATTTTGTATTTCACCGACGCGCTTCGCGTGAAGCTGCTGGAGCATTCGTGCATCAAGG
AGTTTTGCCTGTCCTGCGAACTAGGGTTCCTCTTCAACATGCTGGATAAAAGTACCGCTTCTTCACCTTG
CCAGGCCAGCAATTTCCTGCGATCTTTCCGCACTGTGCCAGAGGCCTCGGCACTGGGATTGATTCTCACC
GACCGCTCATCGAACGTCAATCTAATATCGCTGATACAGAACTGGAACCGATTCATTTTGCATCAAATGC
ATTACGAAATATTCGATTCTAGCAAGAACGCATCCACCTACAGCGGATCTGTGCAAACATCAACGAACGC
GGAAAACGCGGGCTCTTCAGAAACAAGTGGCTCCTCGGACCTTTACGATTCCATAAGTGATGAGAACTCC
AAGGAGGACGATCGGGAACGCAGTAAGATCAACGCAGAAACTGACATCAGTAAGATCTTTGGGACCAAGC
AAATCTGTATAAACCGCTGCATCAAATGCCAAGAAGAGAAGATAAAGGAAAGCATTCTACTTGCCTGCAA
TTTGTCGTATCCCAACCACATCAAAGATAGTGATCAGTATTTCAACTTTGGCACCATTTTGAAGCGATCT
CTCAGCTCCGAGAAGAGTATTCAGGCCTTCTGCGAGAGATGTAAGAAGTTTTCGCCAACCAATCAGAGCG
TGAAGGTGACTTCGCTTCCGCAAATTCTGTCCATTAACTGTGGCCTCAACAACGAAAAAGACATTACCTT
CCTGAAGCGCCAGCTCAATCGCTGCAGCGAAAAGACGACTGTTGATGCGGCCGCTTCCTTGAGCACAAGC
AAGCCGTGTCGATATGGAGCCAACTGTTCGCGAAGTGACTGCCATTTCATGCATCCGGATCGAAAATCTC
CATCGCACACAAGCCAACCGAATGCTGTCAACAATTCTCCCAATGGACGCCAAAAGTCCTGGTTTCCCCT
TACATTTACTATGGGCATCAATGACCAAGGTGAGGTGCAGGTGCAAACTCAATCAGATGCAAGCAGTGGC
AAATCGGAACAGGAGGAGGAAACGGAAAAGCCACCAACAAAGGGCTTGGACAACAATCGGATGTACGCGC
TGCATGCCGTGGTGTGCCAAGTCGATGATGGTACCCAAAAGAACTTGGTATCGTTGATAAATGTGCAGCG
GCCATACCACACCATGAAACTGGCTGAATCTGCAGATGACCCTCAGAGTCAATGGTATATTTTTAATGAT
TTTAGCATATCGCCCGTTTCGCCACAAGAATCGGTATGGTTCACATTGGATTGGAAAGTTCCTTGCATAC
TCTTCTACAGACACGTAGAGGATGACTCTGAGTCTGCTAGTACTACTAGCTCGACCGTCACGGAAAGTGA
AGAAACCATTCCATCAGAGAGCAGCAGCGGCTCGCCAACAAATCTATCCAACCCTTTTCTAGAGGAAATT
GTGAGTCCTATGCTAGGCAACTTAAGTGCAGACGCCACGCTGCAGCCCCTGCAGTCAGATGAAATGCCGC
AGTCGGGTGATCTGGTCGCAATGGATGCCGAGTTCGTTACCCTAAATCCAGAGGAAAATGAGATTCGCCC
GGATGGCAAAACGGCGACCATTAAGCCATGCCACATGAGTGTGGCCCGGATTTCATGTATACGAGGACAA
GGCCCGGCTGAAGGAGTTCCATTCATGGACGATTACATATCCACCCAGGAGAAGGTCGTGGACTACCTAA
CTCAGTTCTCGGGAATCAAGCCTGGCGACTTGGACGCTAACTTCAGCAAAAAGCGACTGACTGCCTTGAA
GTACTCATACCAGAAATTAAAATACCTCGTTGACGTAGGAGTAATATTTGTCGGACATGGTCTGAAGAAC
GACTTTAGGGTCATAAACATCTATGTACCGTCGGAGCAGATAATAGATACGGTGCACCTGTTTCACATGC
CACATCATCGCATGGTTTCCCTAAGATTTCTAGCCTGGCATTTCTTGGGTACTAAGATTCAGTCCGAGAC
GCACGACTCCATCGAAGATGCACGGACCACTCTGCAGCTCTACAAGCACTATTTGAAGCTGCAGGAGGAG
AAGAAGTTTGCCAACGCTCTCAAGAATCTTTACGAACGCGGAAAGCAGCTGCAGTGGAAGGTTCCAGAGG
ACTGACCGCGGTTCGAAGGTAAGCCTATCCCTAACCCTCTCCTCGGTCTCGATTCTACGCGTACCGGTCA
TCATCACCATCACCATTGAGTTTAAACCCGCTGATCAGCCTCGACTGTGCCTTCTAAGGCCTGAGCTCGC
TGATCAGCCTCGATCGAGGATCCAGACATGATAAGATACATTGATGAGTTTGGACAAACCACAACTAGAA
TGCAGTGAAAAAAATGCTTTATTTGTGAAATTTGTGATGCTATTGCTTTATTTGTAACCATTATAAGCTG
CAATAAACAAGTTAACAACAACAATTGCATTCATTTTATGTTTCAGGTTCAGGGGGAGGTGTGGGAGGTT
TTTTAAAGCAAGTAAAACCTCTACAAATGTGGTATGGCTGATTATGATCAGTCGACCGATGCCCTTGAGA
GCCTTCAACCCAGTCAGCTCCTTCCGGTGGGCGCGGGGCATGACTATCGTCGCCGCACTTATGACTGTCT
TCTTTATCATGCAACTCGTAGGACAGGTGCCGGCAGCGCTCTGGGTCATTTTCGGCGAGGACCGCTTTCG
CTGGAGCGCGACGATGATCGGCCTGTCGCTTGCGGTATTCGGAATCTTGCACGCCCTCGCTCAAGCCTTC
GTCACTGGTCCCGCCACCAAACGTTTCGGCGAGAAGCAGGCCATTATCGCCGGCATGGCGGCCGACGCGC
TGGGCTACGTCTTGCTGGCGTTCGCGACGCGAGGCTGGATGGCCTTCCCCATTATGATTCTTCTCGCTTC
CGGCGGCATCGGGATGCCCGCGTTGCAGGCCATGCTGTCCAGGCAGGTAGATGACGACCATCAGGGACAG
CTTCAAGGATCGCTCGCGGCTCTTACCAGCCAGCAAAAGGCCAGGAACCGTAAAAAGGCCGCGTTGCTGG
CGTTTTTCCATAGGCTCCGCCCCCCTGACGAGCATCACAAAAATCGACGCTCAAGTCAGAGGTGGCGAAA
CCCGACAGGACTATAAAGATACCAGGCGTTTCCCCCTGGAAGCTCCCTCGTGCGCTCTCCTGTTCCGACC
CTGCCGCTTACCGGATACCTGTCCGCCTTTCTCCCTTCGGGAAGCGTGGCGCTTTCTCAATGCTCACGCT
GTAGGTATCTCAGTTCGGTGTAGGTCGTTCGCTCCAAGCTGGGCTGTGTGCACGAACCCCCCGTTCAGCC
CGACCGCTGCGCCTTATCCGGTAACTATCGTCTTGAGTCCAACCCGGTAAGACACGACTTATCGCCACTG
GCAGCAGCCACTGGTAACAGGATTAGCAGAGCGAGGTATGTAGGCGGTGCTACAGAGTTCTTGAAGTGGT
GGCCTAACTACGGCTACACTAGAAGGACAGTATTTGGTATCTGCGCTCTGCTGAAGCCAGTTACCTTCGG
AAAAAGAGTTGGTAGCTCTTGATCCGGCAAACAAACCACCGCTGGTAGCGGTGGTTTTTTTGTTTGCAAG
CAGCAGATTACGCGCAGAAAAAAAGGATCTCAAGAAGATCCTTTGATCTTTTCTACGGGGTCTGACGCTC
AGTGGAACGAAAACTCACGTTAAGGGATTTTGGTCATGAGATTATCAAAAAGGATCTTCACCTAGATCCT
TTTAAATTAAAAATGAAGTTTTAAATCAATCTAAAGTATATATGAGTAAACTTGGTCTGACAGTTACCAA
TGCTTAATCAGTGAGGCACCTATCTCAGCGATCTGTCTATTTCGTTCATCCATAGTTGCCTGACTCCCCG
TCGTGTAGATAACTACGATACGGGAGGGCTTACCATCTGGCCCCAGTGCTGCAATGATACCGCGAGACCC
ACGCTCACCGGCTCCAGATTTATCAGCAATAAACCAGCCAGCCGGAAGGGCCGAGCGCAGAAGTGGTCCT
GCAACTTTATCCGCCTCCATCCAGTCTATTAATTGTTGCCGGGAAGCTAGAGTAAGTAGTTCGCCAGTTA
ATAGTTTGCGCAACGTTGTTGCCATTGCTGCAGGCATCGTGGTGTCACGCTCGTCGTTTGGTATGGCTTC
ATTCAGCTCCGGTTCCCAACGATCAAGGCGAGTTACATGATCCCCCATGTTGTGCAAAAAAGCGGTTAGC
TCCTTCGGTCCTCCGATCGTTGTCAGAAGTAAGTTGGCCGCAGTGTTATCACTCATGGTTATGGCAGCAC
TGCATAATTCTCTTACTGTCATGCCATCCGTAAGATGCTTTTCTGTGACTGGTGAGTACTCAACCAAGTC
ATTCTGAGAATAGTGTATGCGGCGACCGAGTTGCTCTTGCCCGGCGTCAACACGGGATAATACCGCGCCA
CATAGCAGAACTTTAAAAGTGCTCATCATTGGAAAACGTTCTTCGGGGCGAAAACTCTCAAGGATCTTAC
CGCTGTTGAGATCCAGTTCGATGTAACCCACTCGTGCACCCAACTGATCTTCAGCATCTTTTACTTTCAC
CAGCGTTTCTGGGTGAGCAAAAACAGGAAGGCAAAATGCCGCAAAAAAGGGAATAAGGGCGACACGGAAA
TGTTGAATACTCATACTCTTCCTTTTTCAATATTATTGAAGCATTTATCAGGGTTATTGTCTCATGAGCG
GATACATATTTGAATGTATTTAGAAAAATAAACAAATAGGGGTTCCGCGCACATTTCCCCGAAAAGTGCC
ACCTGACGTCTAAGAAACCATTATTATCATGACATTAACCTATAAAAATAGGCGTATCACGAGGCCCTTT
CGT
